>Addgene plasmid #115811 | pscALPS SIV-MND2 vpx | addgene full sequence | sequence record 232383 | Addgene NGS Result
AATCTGCTTAGGGTTAGGCGTTTTGCGCTGCTTCGCGATGTACGGGCCAGATATACGCGCTGTGGAATGT
GTGTCAGTTAGGGTGTGGAAAGTCCCCAGGCTCCCCAGCAGGCAGAAGTATGCAAAGCATGCATCTCAAT
TAGTCAGCAACCAGGTGTGGAAAGTCCCCAGGCTCCCCAGCAGGCAGAAGTATGCAAAGCATGCATCTCA
ATTAGTCAGCAACCATAGTCCCGCCCCTAACTCCGCCCATCCCGCCCCTAACTCCGCCCAGTTCCGCCCA
TTCTCCGCCCCATGGCTGACTAATTTTTTTTATTTATGCAGAGGCCGAGGCCGCCTCTGCCTCTGAGCTA
TTCCAGAAGTAGTGAGGAGGCTTTTTTGGAGGCCTAGGCTTTTGCAAAAAGCTCGCGTTGACATTGATTA
TTGACTAGTTATTAATAGTAATCAATTACGGGGTCATTAGTTCATAGCCCATATATGGAGTTCCGCGTTA
CATAACTTACGGTAAATGGCCCGCCTGGCTGACCGCCCAACGACCCCCGCCCATTGACGTCAATAATGAC
GTATGTTCCCATAGTAACGCCAATAGGGACTTTCCATTGACGTCAATGGGTGGAGTATTTACGGTAAACT
GCCCACTTGGCAGTACATCAAGTGTATCATATGCCAAGTACGCCCCCTATTGACGTCAATGACGGTAAAT
GGCCCGCCTGGCATTATGCCCAGTACATGACCTTATGGGACTTTCCTACTTGGCAGTACATCTACGTATT
AGTCATCGCTATTACCATGGTGATGCGGTTTTGGCAGTACATCAATGGGCGTGGATAGCGGTTTGACTCA
CGGGGATTTCCAAGTCTCCACCCCATTGACGTCAATGGGAGTTTGTTTTGGCACCAAAATCAACGGGACT
TTCCAAAATGTCGTAACAACTCCGCCCCATTGACGCAAATGGGCGGTAGGCGTGTACGGTGGGAGGTCTA
TATAAGCAGCGCGTTTTGCCTGTACTGGGTCTCTCTGGTTAGACCAGATCTGAGCCTGGGAGCTCTCTGG
CTAACTAGGGAACCCACTGCTTAAGCCTCAATAAAGCTTGCCTTGAGTGCTTCAAGTAGTGTGTGCCCGT
CTGTTGTGTGACTCTGGTAACTAGAGATCCCTCAGACCCTTTTAGTCAGTGTGGAAAATCTCTAGCAGTG
GCGCCCGAACAGGGACTTGAAAGCGAAAGGGAAACCAGAGGAGCTCTCTCGACGCAGGACTCGGCTTGCT
GAAGCGCGCACGGCAAGAGGCGAGGGGCGGCGACTGGTGAGTACGCCAAAAATTTTGACTAGCGGAGGCT
AGAAGGAGAGAGATGGGTGCGAGAGCGTCAGTATTAAGCGGGGGAGAATTAGATCGCGATGGGAAAAAAT
TCGGTTAAGGCCAGGGGGAAAGAAAAAATATAAATTAAAACATATAGTATGGGCAAGCAGGGAGCTAGAA
CGATTCGCAGTTAATCCTGGCCTGTTAGAAACATCAGAAGGCTGTAGACAAATACTGGGACAGCTACAAC
CATCCCTTCAGACAGGATCAGAAGAACTTAGATCATTATATAATACAGTAGCAACCCTCTATTGTGTGCA
TCAAAGGATAGAGATAAAAGACACCAAGGAAGCTTTAGACAAGATAGAGGAAGAGCAAAACAAAAGTAAG
ACCACCGCACAGCAAGCGGCCGGCCGCTGATCTTCAGACCTGGAGGAGGAGATATGAGGGACAATTGGAG
AAGTGAATTATATAAATATAAAGTAGTAAAAATTGAACCATTAGGAGTAGCACCCACCAAGGCAAAGAGA
AGAGTGGTGCAGAGAGAAAAAAGAGCAGTGGGAATAGGAGCTTTGTTCCTTGGGTTCTTGGGAGCAGCAG
GAAGCACTATGGGCGCAGCGTCAATGACGCTGACGGTACAGGCCAGACAATTATTGTCTGGTATAGTGCA
GCAGCAGAACAATTTGCTGAGGGCTATTGAGGCGCAACAGCATCTGTTGCAACTCACAGTCTGGGGCATC
AAGCAGCTCCAGGCAAGAATCCTGGCTGTGGAAAGATACCTAAAGGATCAACAGCTCCTGGGGATTTGGG
GTTGCTCTGGAAAACTCATTTGCACCACTGCTGTGCCTTGGAATGCTAGTTGGAGTAATAAATCTCTGGA
ACAGATTTGGAATCACACGACCTGGATGGAGTGGGACAGAGAATTAACAATTACACAAGCTTAATACACT
CCTTAATTGAAGAATCGCAAAACCAGCAAGAAAAGAATGAACAAGAATTATTGGAATTAGATAAATGGGC
AAGTTTGTGGAATTGGTTTAACATAACAAATTGGCTGTGGTATATAAAATTATTCATAATGATAGTAGGA
GGCTTGGTAGGTTTAAGAATAGTTTTTGCTGTACTTTCTATAGTGAATAGAGTTAGGCAGGGATATTCAC
CATTATCGTTTCAGACCCACCTCCCAACCCCGAGGGGACCCGACAGGCCCGAAGGAATAGAAGAAGAAGG
TGGAGAGAGAGACAGAGACAGATCCATTCGATTAGTGAACGGATCGGCACTGCGTGCGCCAATTCTGCAG
ACAAATGGCAGTATTCATCCACAATTTTAAAAGAAAAGGGGGGATTGGGGGGTACAGTGCAGGGGAAAGA
ATAGTAGACATAATAGCAACAGACATACAAACTAAAGAATTACAAAAACAAATTACAAAAATTCAAAATT
TTCGGGTTTATTACAGGGACAGCAGAGATCCAGTTTGGTTAATTAACTGCAGCCCCGATAAAATAAAAGA
TTTTATTTAGTCTCCAGAAAAAGGGGGGAATGAAAGACCCCACCTGTAGGTTTGGCAAGCTAGCTGCAGT
AACGCCATTTTGCAAGGCATGGAAAAATACCAAACCAAGAATAGAGAAGTTCAGATCAAGGGCGGGTACA
TGAAAATAGCTAACGTTGGGCCAAACAGGATATCTGCGGTGAGCAGTTTCGGCCCCGGCCCGGGGCCAAG
AACAGATGGTCACCGCAGTTTCGGCCCCGGCCCGAGGCCAAGAACAGATGGTCCCCAGATATGGCCCAAC
CCTCAGCAGTTTCTTAAGACCCATCAGATGTTTCCAGGCTCCCCCAAGGACCTGAAATGACCCTGCGCCT
TATTTGAATTAACCAATCAGCCTGCTTCTCGCTTCTGTTCGCGCGCTTCTGCTTCCCGAGCTCTATAAAA
GAGCTCACAACCCCTCACTCGGCGCGCCAGTCCTCCGACAGACTGAGTCGCCCGGGGGTCTAGAGCCGCC
ATGGATTATAAAGATGACGATGACAAAGACTATAAAGACGATGACGACAAAGATTACAAGGACGACGACG
ACAAAGCGGCCGCTATGGCGGAAAGGGCTCCTGAAGCCCCAGAGGGCGCGGGGGAAGTTGGGCTTGAGCA
GTGGCTGGAGACTTCTCTCGAACGCATCAATAGAGAGGCGAGACTCCACTTCCATCCTGAGTTCCTTTTT
AGGCTTTGGAATACGTGTGTCGAGCACTGGCACGATAGGCACCAGCGGAGTTTGGATTATGCTAAATATA
GATATCTCCTGTTGATGCACAAAGCGATGTACACCCATATGCAACAAGGGTGTCCATGTCGCAATGGCAG
ACCTCGTGGACCACCCCCACCCGGAATGGCCTAACCCGGGGAATTCTCGACCTTGACTGGCGGCGCGACC
TTGAGGCCTGCGTTCGCCTCAGTTGCCCCCTCTGTGCAATGGGGAGACGCGCCTCATCGCTTGACAACGG
CCGAAGAGCCGCCGCGCTTCCGTCTCCCGCGTGCGCGCGCCATGCTGCCCACCCCCGTTCCGCACTGACC
CTCCCCCGTGCCCCGCGTCCCGTACTGCCGCCCCGCCCCGAGTCCCATGCCGCAGCCACCGCGACGGAGC
CCGCAGGCGGGAACCTGCCTCCGCGCGTTAGCGCGCACGCGCGCCTCATGTGTCGTCCCCATCAGCGCCG
GCTTCCGTCTATAGGCCAGATGCACTGTCACTCTGGCGAAGTCGCAGACCCGATTGGCCGGGACGGAGGC
GCGAGACCGGGTTGCGGGCGGGGCCGAACGTGGTATAAAAGGGGCGGGAGGCCAGGCTCGTGCCGTTTTG
CAGACGCCACCGCCGAGGAAAACCGTGTACTATTAGCCACGCGTGCCACCATGACCGAGTACAAGCCCAC
GGTGCGCCTCGCCACCCGCGACGACGTCCCCCGGGCCGTACGCACCCTCGCCGCCGCGTTCGCCGACTAC
CCCGCCACGCGCCACACCGTCGACCCGGACCGCCACATCGAGCGGGTCACCGAGCTGCAAGAACTCTTCC
TCACGCGCGTCGGGCTCGACATCGGCAAGGTGTGGGTCGCGGACGACGGCGCCGCGGTGGCGGTCTGGAC
CACGCCGGAGAGCGTCGAAGCGGGGGCGGTGTTCGCCGAGATCGGCCCGCGCATGGCCGAGTTGAGCGGT
TCCCGGCTGGCCGCGCAGCAACAGATGGAAGGCCTCCTGGCGCCGCACCGGCCCAAGGAGCCCGCGTGGT
TCCTGGCCACCGTCGGCGTCTCGCCCGACCACCAGGGCAAGGGTCTGGGCAGCGCCGTCGTGCTCCCCGG
AGTGGAGGCGGCCGAGCGCGCCGGGGTGCCCGCCTTCCTGGAGACCTCCGCGCCCCGCAACCTCCCCTTC
TACGAGCGGCTCGGCTTCACCGTCACCGCCGACGTCGAGGTGCCCGAAGGACCGCGCACCTGGTGCATGA
CCCGCAAGCCCGGTGCCTGAGCGATCGCTAATCAACCTCTGGATTACAAAATTTGTGAAAGATTGACTGG
TATTCTTAACTATGTTGCTCCTTTTACGCTATGTGGATACGCTGCTTTAATGCCTTTGTATCATGCTATT
GCTTCCCGTATGGCTTTCATTTTCTCCTCCTTGTATAAATCCTGGTTGCTGTCTCTTTATGAGGAGTTGT
GGCCCGTTGTCAGGCAACGTGGCGTGGTGTGCACTGTGTTTGCTGACGCAACCCCCACTGGTTGGGGCAT
TGCCACCACCTGTCAGCTCCTTTCCGGGACTTTCGCTTTCCCCCTCCCTATTGCCACGGCGGAACTCATC
GCCGCCTGCCTTGCCCGCTGCTGGACAGGGGCTCGGCTGTTGGGCACTGACAATTCCGTGGTGTTGTCGG
GGAAGCTGACGTCCTTTCCATGGCTGCTCGCCTGTGTTGCCACCTGGATTCTGCGCGGGACGTCCTTCTG
CTACGTCCCTTCGGCCCTCAATCCAGCGGACCTTCCTTCCCGCGGCCTGCTGCCGGCTCTGCGGCCTCTT
CCGCGTCTTCGCCTTCGCCCTCAGACGAGTCGGATCTCCCTTTGGGCCGCCTCCCCGCTTAATCGCGTCG
AGACCTAGAAAAACATGGAGCAATCACAAGTAGCAATACAGCAGCTACCAATGCTGATTGTGCCTGGCTA
GAAGCACAAGAGGAGGAGGAGGTGGGTTTTCCAGTCACACCTCAGGTACCTTTAAGACCAATGACTTACA
AGGCAGCTGTAGATCTTAGCCACTTTTTAAAAGAAAAGGGGGGACTGGAAGGGCTAATTCACTCCCAACG
AAGACAAGATATCCTTGATCTGTGGATCTACCACACACAAGGCTACTTCCCTGATTGGCAGAACTACACA
CCAGGGCCAGGGATCAGATATCCACTGACCTTTGGATGGTGCTACAAGCTAGTACCAGTTGAGCAAGAGA
AGGTAGAAGAAGCCAATGAAGGAGAGAACACCCGCTTGTTACACCCTGTGAGCCTGCATGGGATGGATGA
CCCGGAGAGAGAAGTATTAGAGTGGAGGTTTGACAGCCGCCTAGCATTTCATCACATGGCCCGAGAGCTG
CATCCGGACTGTACTGGGTCTCTCTGGTTAGACCAGATCTGAGCCTGGGAGCTCTCTGGCTAACTAGGGA
ACCCACTGCTTAAGCCTCAATAAAGCTTGCCTTGAGTGCTTCAAGTAGTGTGTGCCCGTCTGTTGTGTGA
CTCTGGTAACTAGAGATCCCTCAGACCCTTTTAGTCAGTGTGGAAAATCTCTAGCAGGGCCCGTTTCATG
TGAGCAAAAGGCCAGCAAAAGGCCAGCAAAAGGCCAGGAACCGTAAAAAGGCCGCGTTGCTGGCGTTTTT
CCATAGGCTCCGCCCCCCTGACGAGCATCACAAAAATCGACGCTCAAGTCAGAGGTGGCGAAACCCGACA
GGACTATAAAGATACCAGGCGTTTCCCCCTGGAAGCTCCCTCGTGCGCTCTCCTGTTCCGACCCTGCCGC
TTACCGGATACCTGTCCGCCTTTCTCCCTTCGGGAAGCGTGGCGCTTTCTCATAGCTCACGCTGTAGGTA
TCTCAGTTCGGTGTAGGTCGTTCGCTCCAAGCTGGGCTGTGTGCACGAACCCCCCGTTCAGCCCGACCGC
TGCGCCTTATCCGGTAACTATCGTCTTGAGTCCAACCCGGTAAGACACGACTTATCGCCACTGGCAGCAG
CCACTGGTAACAGGATTAGCAGAGCGAGGTATGTAGGCGGTGCTACAGAGTTCTTGAAGTGGTGGCCTAA
CTACGGCTACACTAGAAGAACAGTATTTGGTATCTGCGCTCTGCTGAAGCCAGTTACCTTCGGAAAAAGA
GTTGGTAGCTCTTGATCCGGCAAACAAACCACCGCTGGTAGCGGTGGTTTTTTTGTTTGCAAGCAGCAGA
TTACGCGCAGAAAAAAAGGATCTCAAGAAGATCCTTTGATCTTTTCTACGGGGTCTGACGCTCAGTGGAA
CGAAAACTCACGTTAAGGGATTTTGGTCATGAGATTATCAAAAAGGATCTTCACCTAGATCCTTTTAAAT
TAAAAATGAAGTTTTAAATCAATCTAAAGTATATATGAGTAAACTTGGTCTGACAGTTACCAATGCTTAA
TCAGTGAGGCACCTATCTCAGCGATCTGTCTATTTCGTTCATCCATAGTTGCCTGACTCCCCGTCGTGTA
GATAACTACGATACGGGAGGGCTTACCATCTGGCCCCAGTGCTGCAATGATACCGCGAGACCCACGCTCA
CCGGCTCCAGATTTATCAGCAATAAACCAGCCAGCCGGAAGGGCCGAGCGCAGAAGTGGTCCTGCAACTT
TATCCGCCTCCATCCAGTCTATTAATTGTTGCCGGGAAGCTAGAGTAAGTAGTTCGCCAGTTAATAGTTT
GCGCAACGTTGTTGCCATTGCTACAGGCATCGTGGTGTCACGCTCGTCGTTTGGTATGGCTTCATTCAGC
TCCGGTTCCCAACGATCAAGGCGAGTTACATGATCCCCCATGTTGTGCAAAAAAGCGGTTAGCTCCTTCG
GTCCTCCGATCGTTGTCAGAAGTAAGTTGGCCGCAGTGTTATCACTCATGGTTATGGCAGCACTGCATAA
TTCTCTTACTGTCATGCCATCCGTAAGATGCTTTTCTGTGACTGGTGAGTACTCAACCAAGTCATTCTGA
GAATAGTGTATGCGGCGACCGAGTTGCTCTTGCCCGGCGTCAATACGGGATAATACCGCGCCACATAGCA
GAACTTTAAAAGTGCTCATCATTGGAAAACGTTCTTCGGGGCGAAAACTCTCAAGGATCTTACCGCTGTT
GAGATCCAGTTCGATGTAACCCACTCGTGCACCCAACTGATCTTCAGCATCTTTTACTTTCACCAGCGTT
TCTGGGTGAGCAAAAACAGGAAGGCAAAATGCCGCAAAAAAGGGAATAAGGGCGACACGGAAATGTTGAA
TACTCATACTCTTCCTTTTTCAATATTATTGAAGCATTTATCAGGGTTATTGTCTCATGAGCGGATACAT
ATTTGAATGTATTTAGAAAAATAAACAAATAGGGGTTCCGCGCACATTTCCCCGAAAAGTGCCACCTGAC
GTCGACGGATCGGGAGATCTCCCGATCCCCTATGGTGCACTCTCAGTACAATCTGCTCTGATGCCGCATA
GTTAAGCCAGTATCTGCTCCCTGCTTGTGTGTTGGAGGTCGCTGAGTAGTGCGCGAGCAAAATTTAAGCT
ACAACAAGGCAAGGCTTGACCGACAATTGCATGAAG
Features (pLannotate 1.2.2; 20 found; start..end, strand, type, name):
     69..398     +  promoter       SV40 promoter: SV40 enhancer and early promoter
    410..789     +  enhancer       CMV enhancer: human cytomegalovirus immediate early enhancer
    790..989     +  promoter       CMV promoter: human cytomegalovirus (CMV) immediate early promoter
   1007..1187    +  LTR            5' LTR (truncated): truncated 5' long terminal repeat (LTR) from HIV-1
   1234..1359    +  misc_feature   HIV-1 Ψ: packaging signal of human immunodeficiency virus type 1
   1343..1681    +  CDS            HIV-1 gag (fragment): gag protein from human immunodeficiency virus 1; gag
   1856..2089    +  misc_feature   RRE: The Rev response element (RRE) of HIV-1 allows for Rev-dependent mRNA export from the nucleus to the cytoplasm.
   2210..2452    +  CDS            env (fragment): ENV_HV2ST - Experimental evidence at protein level: Swiss-Prot protein existence level 1. The gp120-gp41 heterodimer allows rapid transcytosis of the virus through CD4 negative cells such as simple epithelial monolayers of the intestinal, rectal and endocervical epithelial barriers. Both gp120 and gp41 specifically recognize glycosphingolipids galactosyl- ceramide (GalCer) or 3' sulfo-galactosyl-ceramide (GalS) present in the lipid rafts structures of epithelial cells. Binding to these alternative receptors allows the rapid transcytosis of the virus through the epithelial cells. This transcyto
   2465..2565    +  CDS            Rev (fragment): human immunodeficiency virus 1 (HIV-1) Rev protein; rev; enhances nuclear export of unspliced and incompletely spliced viral mRNAs
   2615..2732    +  misc_feature   cPPT/CTS: central polypurine tract and central termination sequence of HIV-1
   2869..3276    +  promoter       SFFV promoter: spleen focus-forming virus long terminal repeat (LTR) promoter
   3342..3364    +  CDS            FLAG (fragment): FLAG® epitope tag, followed by an enterokinase cleavage site
   4181..4780    +  CDS            PuroR: puromycin N-acetyltransferase; pac from Streptomyces alboniger; confers resistance to puromycin
   4790..5378    +  misc_feature   WPRE: woodchuck hepatitis virus posttranscriptional regulatory element
   5389..5889    +  CDS            nef (fragment): NEF_HV1LA - Experimental evidence at protein level: Swiss-Prot protein existence level 1. Extracellular Nef protein targets CD4(+) T-lymphocytes for apoptosis by interacting with CXCR4 surface receptors. From Human immunodeficiency virus type 1 group M subtype B (isolate Lai) (HIV-1).
   5896..6076    +  LTR            5' LTR (truncated): truncated 5' long terminal repeat (LTR) from HIV-1
   6158..6746    -  rep_origin     ori: high-copy-number ColE1/pMB1/pBR322/pUC origin of replication
   6917..7777    -  CDS            AmpR: β-lactamase; bla; confers resistance to ampicillin, carbenicillin, and related antibiotics
   7778..7882    -  promoter       AmpR promoter: bla
   7941..7993    -  misc_feature   bom (fragment): basis of mobility region from pBR322
