[The description below was written by a language model from this plasmid's Addgene catalogue record and pLannotate feature annotations shown in this document.]
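Description:
pscALPS SIV-MND2 vpx is an HIV-1-based lentiviral transfer vector built on the pscALPS Puro backbone, designed to deliver and stably express the accessory protein Vpx from the mandrill simian immunodeficiency virus SIVMND2 in mammalian cells. In bacteria it is maintained through a high-copy ColE1/pUC-type origin and selected with ampicillin via β-lactamase. The roughly 8.1 kb sequence carries the usual elements of a packaging-dependent lentivector. A CMV enhancer/promoter sits upstream of a truncated 5' LTR to drive genomic RNA transcription in producer cells. It is followed by the Ψ packaging signal with a short gag fragment, the Rev response element for Rev-dependent nuclear export, and the cPPT/CTS, which aids nuclear import of the reverse-transcribed genome. A WPRE that enhances transcript expression and a 3' LTR region close the cassette. Small env, rev and nef fragments are annotated as remnants of the parental provirus, and an SV40 promoter/enhancer lies upstream of the CMV element.

The payload is a codon-optimized Vpx open reading frame with an N-terminal 3xFLAG tag, expressed from the spleen focus-forming virus (SFFV) LTR promoter, which is active in many cell types, including haematopoietic cells. The automated annotation detects only a FLAG fragment here and does not label the Vpx coding sequence itself. Downstream is a puromycin N-acetyltransferase gene that allows selection of transduced cells. The feature table shows no annotated element between Vpx and PuroR, so how the marker is expressed is not stated in the record. The associated publication concerns how Vpx and Vpr counteract transcriptional repression of proviruses by the HUSH complex. This suggests use for expressing a detectable, tagged Vpx in target cells to test such activities.
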