Addgene plasmid #115811: pscALPS SIV-MND2 vpx
Purpose: Encodes codon optimized 3xFLAG-SIVMND2 Vpx (AY159322) and puromycin resistance protein
Depositing lab: Jeremy Luban. Depositing organization: University of Massachusetts, Worcester. Publication: Primate immunodeficiency virus proteins Vpx and Vpr counteract transcriptional repression of proviruses by the HUSH complex. Yurkovetskiy L, Guney MH, Kim K, Goh SL, McCauley S, Dauphin A, Diehl WE, Luban J. Nat Microbiol. 2018 Dec;3(12):1354-1361. doi: 10.1038/s41564-018-0256-x. Epub 2018 Oct 8. PubMed 30297740.
Backbone
  Vector backbone: pscALPS Puro
  Vector type: Lentiviral
  Selectable markers: Puromycin
Growth in bacteria
  Bacterial resistance: Ampicillin, 100 μg/mL
  Growth temperature: 30°C
  Growth strain: NEB Stable
  Copy number: High Copy
Gene/Insert
  Gene/Insert name: SIVMND2 Vpx (AY159322)
  Promoter: SFFV
  Tag / fusion protein: 3x-FLAG (N terminal on insert)
  Cloning method: Restriction Enzyme; 5′ cloning site XbaI (unknown if destroyed); 3′ cloning site EcoRI (unknown if destroyed)
Terms and licenses: Academic/Nonprofit Terms; Industry Terms: Not Available to Industry
Depositor comments: PuroR . Please visit https://www.biorxiv.org/content/early/2018/04/03/293001 for bioRxiv preprint.
How to cite: pscALPS SIV-MND2 vpx was a gift from Jeremy Luban (Addgene plasmid # 115811 ; http://n2t.net/addgene:115811 ; RRID:Addgene_115811)
